Addgene plasmid #194905: pPE4max-Blasticidin
Purpose: Expressing prime editing PE4max proteins, to work in conjunction with an epegRNA encoding plasmid or Circular Vector as described in the cited article.
Depositing lab: George Church. Depositing organization: Harvard Medical School. Publication: Efficient modification and preparation of circular DNA for expression in cell culture. Oliynyk RT, Church GM. Commun Biol. 2022 Dec 21;5(1):1393. doi: 10.1038/s42003-022-04363-z. PubMed 36543890.
Backbone
  Vector backbone: pCMV-PEmax-P2A-hMLH1dn
  Backbone manufacturer: Addgene
  Backbone size w/o insert (bp): 12117
  Total vector size (bp): 12576
  Vector type: Mammalian Expression
Growth in bacteria
  Bacterial resistance: Ampicillin, 100 μg/mL
  Growth temperature: 37°C
  Growth strain: DH5alpha
  Copy number: High Copy
Gene/Insert
  Gene/Insert name: BSD (alt name: Blasticidin S deaminase)
  Species: Synthetic
  Insert size (bp): 396
  Promoter: CMV
  Cloning method: Gibson Cloning
  Sequencing primers: 5′ cctgcagctggccaacctgcccgaccttta; 3′ aaggcacagtcgaggctgatcagcgggttt
Terms and licenses: Academic/Nonprofit Terms; Industry Terms: Not Available to Industry
Depositor comments: Please visit https://www.biorxiv.org/content/10.1101/2022.06.28.497995v4 for bioRxiv preprint.
How to cite: pPE4max-Blasticidin was a gift from George Church (Addgene plasmid # 194905 ; http://n2t.net/addgene:194905 ; RRID:Addgene_194905)
