[The description below was written by a language model from this plasmid's Addgene catalogue record and pLannotate feature annotations shown in this document.]
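Description:
pPE4max-Blasticidin is a 12.6 kb mammalian expression plasmid derived from pCMV-PEmax-P2A-hMLH1dn, into which a blasticidin S deaminase (BSD) coding sequence of about 400 bp was added by Gibson assembly. It is propagated in E. coli through a high-copy ColE1/pUC-type origin and selected with ampicillin via the β-lactamase gene. Short remnants of lac promoter/operator, lacI, SV40 promoter and bom sequences in the backbone are vestigial fragments rather than functional modules.

The payload is a single long transcription unit driven by the human CMV immediate-early enhancer and promoter and terminated by the bovine growth hormone polyadenylation signal; a T7 promoter sits just upstream of the coding region. The open reading frames follow one another on the same strand. First comes a Streptococcus pyogenes Cas9 derivative, which the automated annotation labels as a dCas9 fragment but which in a prime editor corresponds to the nickase component. It is followed by a Moloney murine leukemia virus pol-derived segment that supplies the reverse transcriptase, then human MLH1, and finally BSD. The backbone name indicates that MLH1 is a dominant-negative form separated from the editor by a P2A peptide. Co-expressing it dampens mismatch repair, which is what defines the PE4max configuration. BSD lies shortly downstream of MLH1 with no promoter of its own annotated, so it appears to be expressed from the same CMV transcript, although the record does not annotate the linking element.

The plasmid supplies the prime editing proteins in cultured mammalian cells and is meant to be paired with a separate epegRNA-encoding plasmid or circular vector. Blasticidin resistance allows enrichment of cells that took up the editor construct.
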