Features (pLannotate 1.2.2; 17 found; start..end, strand, type, name):
      1..380     +  enhancer       CMV enhancer: human cytomegalovirus immediate early enhancer
    381..584     +  promoter       CMV promoter: human cytomegalovirus (CMV) immediate early promoter
    626..644     +  promoter       T7 promoter: promoter for bacteriophage T7 RNA polymerase
    715..4816    +  CDS            dCas9 (fragment): catalytically dead mutant of the Cas9 endonuclease from the Streptococcus pyogenes Type II CRISPR/Cas system RNA-guided DNA-binding protein that lacks endonuclease activity due to the D10A mutation in the RuvC catalytic domain and the N863A mutation in the HNH catalytic domain
   4918..6948    +  CDS            gag-pol (fragment): POL_MLVMS - Experimental evidence at protein level: Swiss-Prot protein existence level 1. [Integrase]: Catalyzes viral DNA integration into the host chromosome, by performing a series of DNA cutting and joining reactions. This enzyme activity takes place after virion entry into a cell and reverse transcription of the RNA genome in dsDNA. The first step in the integration process is 3' processing. This step requires a complex comprising the viral genome, matrix protein and integrase. This complex is called the pre-integration complex (PIC). The integrase protein removes 2 nucleotides from each
   7117..9372    +  CDS            MLH1: MLH1_HUMAN - Also known as COCA2. Experimental evidence at protein level: Swiss-Prot protein existence level 1. Heterodimerizes with PMS2 to form MutL alpha, a component of the post-replicative DNA mismatch repair system (MMR). DNA repair is initiated by MutS alpha (MSH2-MSH6) or MutS beta (MSH2-MSH3) binding to a dsDNA mismatch, then MutL alpha is recruited to the heteroduplex. Assembly of the MutL-MutS-heteroduplex ternary complex in presence of RFC and PCNA is sufficient to activate endonuclease activity of PMS2. It introduces single-strand breaks near the mismatch and thus generates new en
   9436..9834    +  CDS            BSD: blasticidin S deaminase; Aspergillus terreus BSD; confers resistance to blasticidin
   9886..10110   +  polyA_signal   bGH poly(A) signal: bovine growth hormone polyadenylation signal
  10114..10135   +  promoter       SV40 promoter (fragment): SV40 enhancer and early promoter
  10203..10225   -  protein_bind   lac operator (fragment): The lac repressor binds to the lac operator to inhibit transcription in E. coli. This inhibition can be relieved by adding lactose or isopropyl-β-D-thiogalactopyranoside (IPTG). lac repressor encoded by lacI
  10229..10259   -  promoter       lac promoter: promoter for the E. coli lac operon
  10274..10295   -  protein_bind   CAP binding site: CAP binding activates transcription in the presence of cAMP. E. coli catabolite activator protein
  10308..10400   -  CDS            lacI (fragment): lac repressor; lacI; The lac repressor binds to the lac operator to inhibit transcription in E. coli. This inhibition can be relieved by adding lactose or isopropyl-β-D-thiogalactopyranoside (IPTG).
  10583..11171   -  rep_origin     ori: high-copy-number ColE1/pMB1/pBR322/pUC origin of replication
  11342..12202   -  CDS            AmpR: β-lactamase; bla; confers resistance to ampicillin, carbenicillin, and related antibiotics
  12203..12307   -  promoter       AmpR promoter: bla
  12378..12422   -  misc_feature   bom (fragment): basis of mobility region from pBR322
>Addgene plasmid #194905 | pPE4max-Blasticidin | addgene full sequence | sequence record 383725 | Addgene NGS Result
GACATTGATTATTGACTAGTTATTAATAGTAATCAATTACGGGGTCATTAGTTCATAGCCCATATATGGA
GTTCCGCGTTACATAACTTACGGTAAATGGCCCGCCTGGCTGACCGCCCAACGACCCCCGCCCATTGACG
TCAATAATGACGTATGTTCCCATAGTAACGCCAATAGGGACTTTCCATTGACGTCAATGGGTGGAGTATT
TACGGTAAACTGCCCACTTGGCAGTACATCAAGTGTATCATATGCCAAGTACGCCCCCTATTGACGTCAA
TGACGGTAAATGGCCCGCCTGGCATTATGCCCAGTACATGACCTTATGGGACTTTCCTACTTGGCAGTAC
ATCTACGTATTAGTCATCGCTATTACCATGGTGATGCGGTTTTGGCAGTACATCAATGGGCGTGGATAGC
GGTTTGACTCACGGGGATTTCCAAGTCTCCACCCCATTGACGTCAATGGGAGTTTGTTTTGGCACCAAAA
TCAACGGGACTTTCCAAAATGTCGTAACAACTCCGCCCCATTGACGCAAATGGGCGGTAGGCGTGTACGG
TGGGAGGTCTATATAAGCAGAGCTGGTTTAGTGAACCGTCAGATCCGCTAGAGATCCGCGGCCGCTAATA
CGACTCACTATAGGGAGAGCCGCCACCATGAAACGGACAGCCGACGGAAGCGAGTTCGAGTCACCAAAGA
AGAAGCGGAAAGTCGACAAGAAGTACAGCATCGGCCTGGACATCGGCACCAACTCTGTGGGCTGGGCCGT
GATCACCGACGAGTACAAGGTGCCCAGCAAGAAATTCAAGGTGCTGGGCAACACCGACCGGCACAGCATC
AAGAAGAACCTGATCGGAGCCCTGCTGTTCGACAGCGGCGAAACAGCCGAGGCCACCCGGCTGAAGAGAA
CCGCCAGAAGAAGATACACCAGACGGAAGAACCGGATCTGCTATCTGCAAGAGATCTTCAGCAACGAGAT
GGCCAAGGTGGACGACAGCTTCTTCCACAGACTGGAAGAGTCCTTCCTGGTGGAAGAGGATAAGAAGCAC
GAGCGGCACCCCATCTTCGGCAACATCGTGGACGAGGTGGCCTACCACGAGAAGTACCCCACCATCTACC
ACCTGAGAAAGAAACTGGTGGACAGCACCGACAAGGCCGACCTGCGGCTGATCTATCTGGCCCTGGCCCA
CATGATCAAGTTCCGGGGCCACTTCCTGATCGAGGGCGACCTGAACCCCGACAACAGCGACGTGGACAAG
CTGTTCATCCAGCTGGTGCAGACCTACAACCAGCTGTTCGAGGAAAACCCCATCAACGCCAGCGGCGTGG
ACGCCAAGGCCATCCTGTCTGCCAGACTGAGCAAGAGCAGAAAGCTGGAAAATCTGATCGCCCAGCTGCC
CGGCGAGAAGAAGAATGGCCTGTTCGGAAACCTGATTGCCCTGAGCCTGGGCCTGACCCCCAACTTCAAG
AGCAACTTCGACCTGGCCGAGGATGCCAAACTGCAGCTGAGCAAGGACACCTACGACGACGACCTGGACA
ACCTGCTGGCCCAGATCGGCGACCAGTACGCCGACCTGTTTCTGGCCGCCAAGAACCTGTCCGACGCCAT
CCTGCTGAGCGACATCCTGAGAGTGAACACCGAGATCACCAAGGCCCCCCTGAGCGCCTCTATGATCAAG
AGATACGACGAGCACCACCAGGACCTGACCCTGCTGAAAGCTCTCGTGCGGCAGCAGCTGCCTGAGAAGT
ACAAAGAGATTTTCTTCGACCAGAGCAAGAACGGCTACGCCGGCTACATTGACGGCGGAGCCAGCCAGGA
AGAGTTCTACAAGTTCATCAAGCCCATCCTGGAAAAGATGGACGGCACCGAGGAACTGCTCGTGAAGCTG
AAGAGAGAGGACCTGCTGCGGAAGCAGCGGACCTTCGACAACGGCAGCATCCCCCACCAGATCCACCTGG
GAGAGCTGCACGCCATTCTGCGGCGGCAGGAAGATTTTTACCCATTCCTGAAGGACAACCGGGAAAAGAT
CGAGAAGATCCTGACCTTCCGCATCCCCTACTACGTGGGCCCTCTGGCCAGGGGAAACAGCAGATTCGCC
TGGATGACCAGAAAGAGCGAGGAAACCATCACCCCCTGGAACTTCGAGGAAGTGGTGGACAAGGGCGCTT
CCGCCCAGAGCTTCATCGAGCGGATGACCAACTTCGATAAGAACCTGCCCAACGAGAAGGTGCTGCCCAA
GCACAGCCTGCTGTACGAGTACTTCACCGTGTATAACGAGCTGACCAAAGTGAAATACGTGACCGAGGGA
ATGAGAAAGCCCGCCTTCCTGAGCGGCGAGCAGAAAAAGGCCATCGTGGACCTGCTGTTCAAGACCAACC
GGAAAGTGACCGTGAAGCAGCTGAAAGAGGACTACTTCAAGAAAATCGAGTGCTTCGACTCCGTGGAAAT
CTCCGGCGTGGAAGATCGGTTCAACGCCTCCCTGGGCACATACCACGATCTGCTGAAAATTATCAAGGAC
AAGGACTTCCTGGACAATGAGGAAAACGAGGACATTCTGGAAGATATCGTGCTGACCCTGACACTGTTTG
AGGACAGAGAGATGATCGAGGAACGGCTGAAAACCTATGCCCACCTGTTCGACGACAAAGTGATGAAGCA
GCTGAAGCGGCGGAGATACACCGGCTGGGGCAGGCTGAGCCGGAAGCTGATCAACGGCATCCGGGACAAG
CAGTCCGGCAAGACAATCCTGGATTTCCTGAAGTCCGACGGCTTCGCCAACAGAAACTTCATGCAGCTGA
TCCACGACGACAGCCTGACCTTTAAAGAGGACATCCAGAAAGCCCAGGTGTCCGGCCAGGGCGATAGCCT
GCACGAGCACATTGCCAATCTGGCCGGCAGCCCCGCCATTAAGAAGGGCATCCTGCAGACAGTGAAGGTG
GTGGACGAGCTCGTGAAAGTGATGGGCCGGCACAAGCCCGAGAACATCGTGATCGAAATGGCCAGAGAGA
ACCAGACCACCCAGAAGGGACAGAAGAACAGCCGCGAGAGAATGAAGCGGATCGAAGAGGGCATCAAAGA
GCTGGGCAGCCAGATCCTGAAAGAACACCCCGTGGAAAACACCCAGCTGCAGAACGAGAAGCTGTACCTG
TACTACCTGCAGAATGGGCGGGATATGTACGTGGACCAGGAACTGGACATCAACCGGCTGTCCGACTACG
ATGTGGACGCTATCGTGCCTCAGAGCTTTCTGAAGGACGACTCCATCGACAACAAGGTGCTGACCAGAAG
CGACAAGAACCGGGGCAAGAGCGACAACGTGCCCTCCGAAGAGGTCGTGAAGAAGATGAAGAACTACTGG
CGGCAGCTGCTGAACGCCAAGCTGATTACCCAGAGAAAGTTCGACAATCTGACCAAGGCCGAGAGAGGCG
GCCTGAGCGAACTGGATAAGGCCGGCTTCATCAAGAGACAGCTGGTGGAAACCCGGCAGATCACAAAGCA
CGTGGCACAGATCCTGGACTCCCGGATGAACACTAAGTACGACGAGAATGACAAGCTGATCCGGGAAGTG
AAAGTGATCACCCTGAAGTCCAAGCTGGTGTCCGATTTCCGGAAGGATTTCCAGTTTTACAAAGTGCGCG
AGATCAACAACTACCACCACGCCCACGACGCCTACCTGAACGCCGTCGTGGGAACCGCCCTGATCAAAAA
GTACCCTAAGCTGGAAAGCGAGTTCGTGTACGGCGACTACAAGGTGTACGACGTGCGGAAGATGATCGCC
AAGAGCGAGCAGGAAATCGGCAAGGCTACCGCCAAGTACTTCTTCTACAGCAACATCATGAACTTTTTCA
AGACCGAGATTACCCTGGCCAACGGCGAGATCCGGAAGCGGCCTCTGATCGAGACAAACGGCGAAACCGG
GGAGATCGTGTGGGATAAGGGCCGGGATTTTGCCACCGTGCGGAAAGTGCTGAGCATGCCCCAAGTGAAT
ATCGTGAAAAAGACCGAGGTGCAGACAGGCGGCTTCAGCAAAGAGTCTATCCTGCCCAAGAGGAACAGCG
ATAAGCTGATCGCCAGAAAGAAGGACTGGGACCCTAAGAAGTACGGCGGCTTCGACAGCCCCACCGTGGC
CTATTCTGTGCTGGTGGTGGCCAAAGTGGAAAAGGGCAAGTCCAAGAAACTGAAGAGTGTGAAAGAGCTG
CTGGGGATCACCATCATGGAAAGAAGCAGCTTCGAGAAGAATCCCATCGACTTTCTGGAAGCCAAGGGCT
ACAAAGAAGTGAAAAAGGACCTGATCATCAAGCTGCCTAAGTACTCCCTGTTCGAGCTGGAAAACGGCCG
GAAGAGAATGCTGGCCTCTGCCGGCGAACTGCAGAAGGGAAACGAACTGGCCCTGCCCTCCAAATATGTG
AACTTCCTGTACCTGGCCAGCCACTATGAGAAGCTGAAGGGCTCCCCCGAGGATAATGAGCAGAAACAGC
TGTTTGTGGAACAGCACAAGCACTACCTGGACGAGATCATCGAGCAGATCAGCGAGTTCTCCAAGAGAGT
GATCCTGGCCGACGCTAATCTGGACAAAGTGCTGTCCGCCTACAACAAGCACCGGGATAAGCCCATCAGA
GAGCAGGCCGAGAATATCATCCACCTGTTTACCCTGACCAATCTGGGAGCCCCTGCCGCCTTCAAGTACT
TTGACACCACCATCGACCGGAAGAGGTACACCAGCACCAAAGAGGTGCTGGACGCCACCCTGATCCACCA
GAGCATCACCGGCCTGTACGAGACACGGATCGACCTGTCTCAGCTGGGAGGTGACTCCGGCGGAAGCTCT
GGTGGCAGCAAGCGGACCGCCGACGGCTCTGAATTCGAGAGCCCTAAGAAGAAAAGAAAGGTGAGCGGAG
GCTCTAGCGGCGGAAGCACCCTGAACATTGAAGACGAGTATAGACTGCATGAAACAAGCAAGGAACCCGA
CGTGTCCCTGGGCTCCACCTGGCTGTCCGACTTTCCCCAGGCCTGGGCCGAGACAGGAGGAATGGGCCTG
GCCGTGCGGCAGGCACCCCTGATCATCCCTCTGAAGGCCACCTCTACACCCGTGAGCATCAAGCAGTACC
CTATGTCTCAGGAGGCCAGACTGGGCATCAAGCCTCACATCCAGAGGCTGCTGGACCAGGGCATCCTGGT
GCCATGCCAGAGCCCCTGGAACACACCACTGCTGCCCGTGAAGAAGCCAGGCACCAATGACTATAGACCC
GTGCAGGATCTGAGAGAGGTGAACAAGAGGGTGGAGGATATCCACCCCACCGTGCCCAACCCTTACAATC
TGCTGTCCGGCCTGCCCCCTTCTCACCAGTGGTATACAGTGCTGGACCTGAAGGATGCCTTCTTTTGTCT
GAGACTGCACCCTACCAGCCAGCCACTGTTCGCCTTTGAGTGGAGGGACCCTGAGATGGGCATCTCTGGC
CAGCTGACCTGGACACGCCTGCCTCAGGGCTTCAAGAATAGCCCAACACTGTTTAACGAGGCCCTGCACC
GCGACCTGGCAGATTTCCGGATCCAGCACCCAGATCTGATCCTGCTGCAGTACGTGGACGATCTGCTGCT
GGCCGCCACCAGCGAGCTGGATTGCCAGCAGGGAACACGCGCCCTGCTGCAGACCCTGGGAAACCTGGGA
TATAGGGCATCCGCCAAGAAGGCCCAGATCTGTCAGAAGCAGGTGAAGTACCTGGGCTATCTGCTGAAGG
AGGGCCAGAGATGGCTGACAGAGGCCAGGAAGGAGACAGTGATGGGCCAGCCAACACCCAAGACCCCAAG
ACAGCTGAGGGAGTTCCTGGGCAAAGCAGGATTTTGCAGGCTGTTCATCCCAGGATTCGCAGAGATGGCA
GCACCTCTGTACCCACTGACCAAGCCGGGCACCCTGTTTAATTGGGGCCCTGACCAGCAGAAGGCCTATC
AGGAGATCAAGCAGGCCCTGCTGACAGCACCAGCCCTGGGCCTGCCAGACCTGACCAAGCCTTTCGAGCT
GTTTGTGGATGAGAAGCAGGGCTACGCCAAGGGCGTGCTGACCCAGAAGCTGGGACCATGGAGACGGCCC
GTGGCCTATCTGTCCAAGAAGCTGGACCCAGTGGCAGCAGGATGGCCACCATGCCTGAGGATGGTGGCAG
CAATCGCCGTGCTGACAAAGGATGCCGGCAAGCTGACCATGGGACAGCCACTGGTCATCCTGGCACCACA
CGCAGTGGAGGCCCTGGTGAAGCAGCCTCCAGATCGCTGGCTGTCTAACGCCCGGATGACACACTACCAG
GCCCTGCTGCTGGACACCGATCGCGTGCAGTTTGGCCCTGTGGTGGCCCTGAATCCAGCCACCCTGCTGC
CTCTGCCAGAGGAGGGCCTGCAGCACAACTGTCTGGACATCCTGGCAGAGGCACACGGAACAAGGCCAGA
CCTGACCGATCAGCCCCTGCCTGACGCCGATCACACATGGTATACCGATGGAAGCTCCCTGCTGCAGGAG
GGCCAGAGGAAGGCAGGAGCAGCAGTGACCACAGAGACAGAAGTGATCTGGGCCAAGGCCCTGCCAGCAG
GCACATCCGCCCAGCGGGCCGAGCTGATCGCCCTGACCCAGGCCCTGAAGATGGCCGAGGGCAAGAAGCT
GAACGTGTACACAGACTCCAGATATGCCTTCGCCACCGCACACATCCACGGAGAGATCTACAGGCGCCGG
GGCTGGCTGACCTCTGAGGGCAAGGAGATCAAGAACAAGGATGAGATCCTGGCCCTGCTGAAGGCCCTGT
TTCTGCCCAAGCGGCTGAGCATCATCCACTGTCCTGGACACCAGAAGGGACACTCCGCCGAGGCAAGGGG
CAATCGGATGGCCGACCAGGCCGCCAGAAAGGCTGCTATTACTGAAACTCCCGACACTTCCACTCTGCTG
ATTGAAAACTCCTCCCCTTCTGGCGGCTCAAAAAGAACCGCCGACGGCAGCGAATTCGAGTCTCCCAAGA
AGAAGAGGAAAGTCGGCTCTGGCCCTGCCGCTAAGAGAGTGAAGCTGGACGGAAGCGGAGCTACTAACTT
CAGCCTGCTGAAGCAGGCTGGAGACGTGGAGGAGAACCCTGGACCTAGCTTCGTTGCTGGAGTCATCCGG
AGACTGGACGAGACAGTGGTGAACAGAATTGCCGCCGGCGAGGTGATCCAGAGACCTGCCAATGCAATAA
AGGAGATGATCGAGAACTGTCTGGACGCCAAGTCCACAAGCATTCAGGTGATCGTGAAGGAGGGCGGACT
GAAGCTGATCCAGATCCAAGACAACGGCACAGGCATCAGAAAGGAAGATCTGGACATCGTGTGTGAACGG
TTCACCACATCTAAGCTGCAGTCTTTTGAGGATCTGGCCTCTATCAGTACCTACGGCTTCAGAGGCGAGG
CCCTGGCCAGCATCAGCCACGTGGCCCATGTGACCATCACCACCAAAACCGCCGACGGCAAATGCGCTTA
TCGCGCTAGCTACAGCGACGGCAAGCTGAAAGCCCCGCCAAAGCCTTGCGCCGGCAACCAGGGTACACAG
ATAACAGTGGAGGATCTGTTCTACAACATCGCCACCCGGAGAAAGGCCCTGAAAAATCCCAGCGAGGAGT
ACGGCAAGATCCTGGAAGTCGTCGGCAGATACTCCGTGCACAACGCCGGAATCAGCTTTAGCGTAAAGAA
GCAGGGAGAAACCGTGGCCGATGTGCGCACCCTGCCAAATGCCAGCACCGTGGATAACATCAGAAGCATT
TTCGGAAATGCCGTGTCCAGAGAACTGATCGAGATCGGCTGCGAAGATAAGACCCTGGCTTTTAAGATGA
ACGGCTACATCAGCAACGCCAATTACTCTGTGAAGAAGTGCATCTTTCTTCTGTTCATCAACCACAGACT
GGTGGAAAGCACCAGCCTGCGGAAAGCCATCGAGACAGTGTACGCCGCCTACCTGCCTAAGAACACCCAC
CCCTTCCTGTACCTGAGCCTCGAGATCAGCCCTCAGAACGTGGACGTCAATGTGCATCCTACAAAGCACG
AGGTGCACTTCCTGCACGAGGAAAGCATCCTGGAAAGAGTGCAGCAGCACATTGAGAGCAAGCTGCTGGG
CTCTAACAGCAGCAGAATGTACTTCACACAGACCCTGCTGCCTGGCCTGGCCGGCCCCTCAGGCGAAATG
GTTAAGTCCACAACCTCTCTGACCTCATCCAGCACCAGCGGTTCTTCCGATAAGGTGTACGCCCACCAGA
TGGTGCGGACCGACTCTCGGGAGCAGAAGCTGGACGCCTTTCTGCAACCTCTGAGCAAACCTCTGAGCTC
TCAGCCTCAGGCCATCGTGACCGAGGACAAGACAGATATCTCCTCCGGCCGTGCCAGACAGCAGGACGAA
GAAATGCTCGAGCTGCCAGCTCCTGCCGAGGTGGCCGCCAAGAACCAGAGCCTGGAGGGAGATACCACAA
AGGGCACCAGCGAAATGAGCGAGAAGCGGGGCCCTACCTCCAGCAACCCCAGAAAACGGCACCGGGAGGA
CAGCGACGTGGAAATGGTGGAGGACGACAGCAGAAAGGAAATGACAGCCGCTTGTACCCCTAGAAGAAGA
ATCATCAACCTGACCTCCGTGCTGAGCCTGCAGGAGGAGATCAACGAGCAGGGCCACGAGGTGCTGAGAG
AGATGCTGCACAATCACAGCTTCGTGGGCTGCGTGAACCCTCAATGGGCCCTGGCTCAGCATCAAACAAA
GCTGTACCTGCTGAACACCACCAAGCTGAGCGAAGAGCTGTTCTACCAGATCCTCATCTACGACTTCGCC
AACTTCGGCGTGCTACGCCTGAGCGAGCCCGCCCCTCTGTTTGACCTGGCCATGCTGGCTCTGGATAGCC
CAGAAAGCGGCTGGACAGAAGAGGACGGACCTAAAGAGGGGCTGGCTGAATACATCGTGGAGTTCCTGAA
GAAAAAGGCCGAGATGCTGGCCGACTACTTTTCTCTGGAAATCGACGAGGAAGGCAACCTGATCGGCCTG
CCTCTGCTGATCGATAACTACGTGCCTCCCCTGGAAGGCCTGCCCATCTTCATCCTGAGACTGGCTACAG
AGGTGAACTGGGACGAGGAAAAGGAATGCTTCGAGTCTCTGAGCAAGGAGTGCGCCATGTTCTATAGCAT
CAGAAAACAGTACATCTCTGAAGAGAGCACTCTGTCTGGCCAGCAGAGTGAAGTGCCCGGAAGCATCCCC
AACAGCTGGAAGTGGACCGTGGAACACATCGTGTACAAGGCCCTGCGGAGCCACATTCTCCCTCCTAAGC
ACTTCACCGAGGACGGCAACATCCTGCAGCTGGCCAACCTGCCCGACCTTTATAAGGTTTTCGGCAGTGG
AGAGGGCAGAGGAAGTCTGCTAACATGCGGTGACGTCGAGGAGAATCCTGGCCCAATGGCCAAGCCTTTG
TCTCAAGAAGAATCCACCCTCATTGAAAGAGCAACGGCTACAATCAACAGCATCCCCATCTCTGAAGACT
ACAGCGTCGCCAGCGCAGCTCTCTCTAGCGACGGCCGCATCTTCACTGGTGTCAATGTATATCATTTTAC
TGGGGGACCTTGTGCAGAACTCGTGGTGCTGGGCACTGCTGCTGCTGCGGCAGCTGGCAACCTGACTTGT
ATCGTCGCGATCGGAAATGAGAACAGGGGCATCTTGAGCCCCTGCGGACGGTGCCGACAGGTGCTTCTCG
ATCTGCATCCTGGGATCAAAGCCATAGTGAAGGACAGTGATGGACAGCCGACGGCAGTTGGGATTCGTGA
ATTGCTGCCCTCTGGTTATGTGTGGGAGGGCTAACCGGTCATCATCACCATCACCATTGAGTTTAAACCC
GCTGATCAGCCTCGACTGTGCCTTCTAGTTGCCAGCCATCTGTTGTTTGCCCCTCCCCCGTGCCTTCCTT
GACCCTGGAAGGTGCCACTCCCACTGTCCTTTCCTAATAAAATGAGAAAATTGCATCGCATTGTCTGAGT
AGGTGTCATTCTATTCTGGGGGGTGGGGTGGGGCAGGACAGCAAGGGGGAGGATTGGGAAGACAATAGCA
GGCATGCTGGGGATGCGGTGGGCTCTATGGCTTCTGAGGCGGAAAGAACCAGCTGGGGCTCGATACCGTC
GACCTCTAGCTAGAGCTTGGCGTAATCATGGTCATAGCTGTTTCCTGTGTGAAATTGTTATCCGCTCACA
ATTCCACACAACATACGAGCCGGAAGCATAAAGTGTAAAGCCTAGGGTGCCTAATGAGTGAGCTAACTCA
CATTAATTGCGTTGCGCTCACTGCCCGCTTTCCAGTCGGGAAACCTGTCGTGCCAGCTGCATTAATGAAT
CGGCCAACGCGCGGGGAGAGGCGGTTTGCGTATTGGGCGCTCTTCCGCTTCCTCGCTCACTGACTCGCTG
CGCTCGGTCGTTCGGCTGCGGCGAGCGGTATCAGCTCACTCAAAGGCGGTAATACGGTTATCCACAGAAT
CAGGGGATAACGCAGGAAAGAACATGTGAGCAAAAGGCCAGCAAAAGGCCAGGAACCGTAAAAAGGCCGC
GTTGCTGGCGTTTTTCCATAGGCTCCGCCCCCCTGACGAGCATCACAAAAATCGACGCTCAAGTCAGAGG
TGGCGAAACCCGACAGGACTATAAAGATACCAGGCGTTTCCCCCTGGAAGCTCCCTCGTGCGCTCTCCTG
TTCCGACCCTGCCGCTTACCGGATACCTGTCCGCCTTTCTCCCTTCGGGAAGCGTGGCGCTTTCTCATAG
CTCACGCTGTAGGTATCTCAGTTCGGTGTAGGTCGTTCGCTCCAAGCTGGGCTGTGTGCACGAACCCCCC
GTTCAGCCCGACCGCTGCGCCTTATCCGGTAACTATCGTCTTGAGTCCAACCCGGTAAGACACGACTTAT
CGCCACTGGCAGCAGCCACTGGTAACAGGATTAGCAGAGCGAGGTATGTAGGCGGTGCTACAGAGTTCTT
GAAGTGGTGGCCTAACTACGGCTACACTAGAAGAACAGTATTTGGTATCTGCGCTCTGCTGAAGCCAGTT
ACCTTCGGAAAAAGAGTTGGTAGCTCTTGATCCGGCAAACAAACCACCGCTGGTAGCGGTGGTTTTTTTG
TTTGCAAGCAGCAGATTACGCGCAGAAAAAAAGGATCTCAAGAAGATCCTTTGATCTTTTCTACGGGGTC
TGACACTCAGTGGAACGAAAACTCACGTTAAGGGATTTTGGTCATGAGATTATCAAAAAGGATCTTCACC
TAGATCCTTTTAAATTAAAAATGAAGTTTTAAATCAATCTAAAGTATATATGAGTAAACTTGGTCTGACA
GTTACCAATGCTTAATCAGTGAGGCACCTATCTCAGCGATCTGTCTATTTCGTTCATCCATAGTTGCCTG
ACTCCCCGTCGTGTAGATAACTACGATACGGGAGGGCTTACCATCTGGCCCCAGTGCTGCAATGATACCG
CGAGACCCACGCTCACCGGCTCCAGATTTATCAGCAATAAACCAGCCAGCCGGAAGGGCCGAGCGCAGAA
GTGGTCCTGCAACTTTATCCGCCTCCATCCAGTCTATTAATTGTTGCCGGGAAGCTAGAGTAAGTAGTTC
GCCAGTTAATAGTTTGCGCAACGTTGTTGCCATTGCTACAGGCATCGTGGTGTCACGCTCGTCGTTTGGT
ATGGCTTCATTCAGCTCCGGTTCCCAACGATCAAGGCGAGTTACATGATCCCCCATGTTGTGCAAAAAAG
CGGTTAGCTCCTTCGGTCCTCCGATCGTTGTCAGAAGTAAGTTGGCCGCAGTGTTATCACTCATGGTTAT
GGCAGCACTGCATAATTCTCTTACTGTCATGCCATCCGTAAGATGCTTTTCTGTGACTGGTGAGTACTCA
ACCAAGTCATTCTGAGAATAGTGTATGCGGCGACCGAGTTGCTCTTGCCCGGCGTCAATACGGGATAATA
CCGCGCCACATAGCAGAACTTTAAAAGTGCTCATCATTGGAAAACGTTCTTCGGGGCGAAAACTCTCAAG
GATCTTACCGCTGTTGAGATCCAGTTCGATGTAACCCACTCGTGCACCCAACTGATCTTCAGCATCTTTT
ACTTTCACCAGCGTTTCTGGGTGAGCAAAAACAGGAAGGCAAAATGCCGCAAAAAAGGGAATAAGGGCGA
CACGGAAATGTTGAATACTCATACTCTTCCTTTTTCAATATTATTGAAGCATTTATCAGGGTTATTGTCT
CATGAGCGGATACATATTTGAATGTATTTAGAAAAATAAACAAATAGGGGTTCCGCGCACATTTCCCCGA
AAAGTGCCACCTGACGTCGACGGATCGGGAGATCGATCTCCCGATCCCCTAGGGTCTACTCTCAGTACAA
TCTGCTCTGATGCCGCATAGTTAAGCCAGTATCTGCTCCCTGCTTGTGTGTTGGAGGTCGCTGAGTAGTG
CGCGAGCAAAATTTAAGCTACAACAAGGCAAGGCTTGACCGACAATTGCATGAAGAATCTGCTTAGGGTT
AGGCGTTTTGCGCTGCTTCGCGATGTACGGGCCAGATATACGCGTT
